>Addgene plasmid #238188 | pRCA860 - pBA904 Puro-T2A-GFP EGR3 g1 CRISPRa guide guide (pRCA360 backbone) | addgene full sequence | sequence record 478351 | Addgene NGS Result
GTTTGCAAGCAGCAGATTACGCGCAGAAAAAAAGGATCTCAAGAAGATCCTTTGATCTTTTCTACGGGGT
CTGACGCTCAGTGGAACGAAAACTCACGTTAAGGGATTTTGGTCATGAGATTATCAAAAAGGATCTTCAC
CTAGATCCTTTTAAATTAAAAATGAAGTTTTAAATCAATCTAAAGTATATATGAGTAAACTTGGTCTGAC
AGTTACCAATGCTTAATCAGTGAGGCACCTATCTCAGCGATCTGTCTATTTCGTTCATCCATAGTTGCCT
GACTCCCCGTCGTGTAGATAACTACGATACGGGAGGGCTTACCATCTGGCCCCAGTGCTGCAATGATACC
GCGAGACCCACGCTCACCGGCTCCAGATTTATCAGCAATAAACCAGCCAGCCGGAAGGGCCGAGCGCAGA
AGTGGTCCTGCAACTTTATCCGCCTCCATCCAGTCTATTAATTGTTGCCGGGAAGCTAGAGTAAGTAGTT
CGCCAGTTAATAGTTTGCGCAACGTTGTTGCCATTGCTACAGGCATCGTGGTGTCACGCTCGTCGTTTGG
TATGGCTTCATTCAGCTCCGGTTCCCAACGATCAAGGCGAGTTACATGATCCCCCATGTTGTGCAAAAAA
GCGGTTAGCTCCTTCGGTCCTCCGATCGTTGTCAGAAGTAAGTTGGCCGCAGTGTTATCACTCATGGTTA
TGGCAGCACTGCATAATTCTCTTACTGTCATGCCATCCGTAAGATGCTTTTCTGTGACTGGTGAGTACTC
AACCAAGTCATTCTGAGAATAGTGTATGCGGCGACCGAGTTGCTCTTGCCCGGCGTCAATACGGGATAAT
ACCGCGCCACATAGCAGAACTTTAAAAGTGCTCATCATTGGAAAACGTTCTTCGGGGCGAAAACTCTCAA
GGATCTTACCGCTGTTGAGATCCAGTTCGATGTAACCCACTCGTGCACCCAACTGATCTTCAGCATCTTT
TACTTTCACCAGCGTTTCTGGGTGAGCAAAAACAGGAAGGCAAAATGCCGCAAAAAAGGGAATAAGGGCG
ACACGGAAATGTTGAATACTCATACTCTTCCTTTTTCAATATTATTGAAGCATTTATCAGGGTTATTGTC
TCATGAGCGGATACATATTTGAATGTATTTAGAAAAATAAACAAATAGGGGTTCCGCGCACATTTCCCCG
AAAAGTGCCACCTGACGTCGACGGATCGGGAGATCTCCCGATCCCCTATGGTGCACTCTCAGTACAATCT
GCTCTGATGCCGCATAGTTAAGCCAGTATCTGCTCCCTGCTTGTGTGTTGGAGGTCGCTGAGTAGTGCGC
GAGCAAAATTTAAGCTACAACAAGGCAAGGCTTGACCGACAATTGCATGAAGAATCTGCTTAGGGTTAGG
CGTTTTGCGCTGCTTCGCGATGTACGGGCCAGATATACGCGTTGACATTGATTATTGACTAGTTATTAAT
AGTAATCAATTACGGGGTCATTAGTTCATAGCCCATATATGGAGTTCCGCGTTACATAACTTACGGTAAA
TGGCCCGCCTGGCTGACCGCCCAACGACCCCCGCCCATTGACGTCAATAATGACGTATGTTCCCATAGTA
ACGCCAATAGGGACTTTCCATTGACGTCAATGGGTGGAGTATTTACGGTAAACTGCCCACTTGGCAGTAC
ATCAAGTGTATCATATGCCAAGTACGCCCCCTATTGACGTCAATGACGGTAAATGGCCCGCCTGGCATTA
TGCCCAGTACATGACCTTATGGGACTTTCCTACTTGGCAGTACATCTACGTATTAGTCATCGCTATTACC
ATGGTGATGCGGTTTTGGCAGTACATCAATGGGCGTGGATAGCGGTTTGACTCACGGGGATTTCCAAGTC
TCCACCCCATTGACGTCAATGGGAGTTTGTTTTGGCACCAAAATCAACGGGACTTTCCAAAATGTCGTAA
CAACTCCGCCCCATTGACGCAAATGGGCGGTAGGCGTGTACGGTGGGAGGTCTATATAAGCAGCGCGTTT
TGCCTGTACTGGGTCTCTCTGGTTAGACCAGATCTGAGCCTGGGAGCTCTCTGGCTAACTAGGGAACCCA
CTGCTTAAGCCTCAATAAAGCTTGCCTTGAGTGCTTCAAGTAGTGTGTGCCCGTCTGTTGTGTGACTCTG
GTAACTAGAGATCCCTCAGACCCTTTTAGTCAGTGTGGAAAATCTCTAGCAGTGGCGCCCGAACAGGGAC
TTGAAAGCGAAAGGGAAACCAGAGGAGCTCTCTCGACGCAGGACTCGGCTTGCTGAAGCGCGCACGGCAA
GAGGCGAGGGGCGGCGACTGGTGAGTACGCCAAAAATTTTGACTAGCGGAGGCTAGAAGGAGAGAGATGG
GTGCGAGAGCGTCAGTATTAAGCGGGGGAGAATTAGATCGCGATGGGAAAAAATTCGGTTAAGGCCAGGG
GGAAAGAAAAAATATAAATTAAAACATATAGTATGGGCAAGCAGGGAGCTAGAACGATTCGCAGTTAATC
CTGGCCTGTTAGAAACATCAGAAGGCTGTAGACAAATACTGGGACAGCTACAACCATCCCTTCAGACAGG
ATCAGAAGAACTTAGATCATTATATAATACAGTAGCAACCCTCTATTGTGTGCATCAAAGGATAGAGATA
AAAGACACCAAGGAAGCTTTAGACAAGATAGAGGAAGAGCAAAACAAAAGTAAGACCACCGCACAGCAAG
CGGCCGGCCGCTGATCTTCAGACCTGGAGGAGGAGATATGAGGGACAATTGGAGAAGTGAATTATATAAA
TATAAAGTAGTAAAAATTGAACCATTAGGAGTAGCACCCACCAAGGCAAAGAGAAGAGTGGTGCAGAGAG
AAAAAAGAGCAGTGGGAATAGGAGCTTTGTTCCTTGGGTTCTTGGGAGCAGCAGGAAGCACTATGGGCGC
AGCGTCAATGACGCTGACGGTACAGGCCAGACAATTATTGTCTGGTATAGTGCAGCAGCAGAACAATTTG
CTGAGGGCTATTGAGGCGCAACAGCATCTGTTGCAACTCACAGTCTGGGGCATCAAGCAGCTCCAGGCAA
GAATCCTGGCTGTGGAAAGATACCTAAAGGATCAACAGCTCCTGGGGATTTGGGGTTGCTCTGGAAAACT
CATTTGCACCACTGCTGTGCCTTGGAATGCTAGTTGGAGTAATAAATCTCTGGAACAGATTTGGAATCAC
ACGACCTGGATGGAGTGGGACAGAGAAATTAACAATTACACAAGCTTAATACACTCCTTAATTGAAGAAT
CGCAAAACCAGCAAGAAAAGAATGAACAAGAATTATTGGAATTAGATAAATGGGCAAGTTTGTGGAATTG
GTTTAACATAACAAATTGGCTGTGGTATATAAAATTATTCATAATGATAGTAGGAGGCTTGGTAGGTTTA
AGAATAGTTTTTGCTGTACTTTCTATAGTGAATAGAGTTAGGCAGGGATATTCACCATTATCGTTTCAGA
CCCACCTCCCAACCCCGAGGGGACCCGACAGGCCCGAAGGAATAGAAGAAGAAGGTGGAGAGAGAGACAG
AGACAGATCCATTCGATTAGTGAACGGATCGGCACTGCGTGCGCCAATTCTGCAGACAAATGGCAGTATT
CATCCACAATTTTAAAAGAAAAGGGGGGATTGGGGGGTACAGTGCAGGGGAAAGAATAGTAGACATAATA
GCAACAGACATACAAACTAAAGAATTACAAAAACAAATTACAAAAATTCAAAATTTTCGGGTTTATTACA
GGGACAGCAGAGATCCAGTTTGGTTAGTACCGGGCCCGCTCTAGAGATCCGACGCGCCATCTCTAGGCCC
GCGCCGGCCCCCTCGCACGGACTTGTGGGAGAAGCTCGGCTACTCCCCTGCCCCGGTTAATTTGCATATA
ATATTTCCTAGTAACTATAGAGGCTTAATGTGCGATAAAAGACAGATAATCTGTTCTTTTTAATACTAGC
TACATTTTACATGATAGGCTTGGATTTCTATAACTTCGTATAGCATACATTATACGAAGTTATAAACAGC
ACAAAAGGAAACTCACCCTAACTGTAAAGTAATTGTGTGTTTTGAGACTATAAGTATCCCTTGGAGAACC
ACCTTGTTGGAAGGGGCGCGACGTCACAAGTTTAAGAGCTAAGCTGGAAACAGCATAGCAAGTTTAAATA
AGGCTAGTCCGTTATCAACTTGGCCGCTTTAAGGCCGGTCCTAGCAAGGCCAAGTGGCACCGAGTCGGTG
CTTTTTTTCTCGAGTACTAGGATCCATTAGGCGGCCGCGTGGATAACCGTATTACCGCCATGCATGTGCC
CGTCAGTGGGCAGAGCGCACATCGCCCACAGTCCCCGAGAAGTTGGGGGGAGGGGTCGGCAATTGAACCG
GTGCCTAGAGAAGGTGGCGCGGGGTAAACTGGGAAAGTGATGTCGTGTACTGGCTCCGCCTTTTTCCCGA
GGGTGGGGGAGAACCGTATATAAGTGCAGTAGTCGCCGTGAACGTTCTTTTTCGCAACGGGTTTGCCGCC
AGAACACAGGTAAGTGCCGTGTGTGGTTCCCGCGGGCCTGGCCTCTTTACGGGTTATGGCCCTTGCGTGC
CTTGAATTACTTCCACCTGGCTGCAGTACGTGATTCTTGATCCCGAGCTTCGGGTTGGAAGTGGGTGGGA
GAGTTCGAGGCCTTGCGCTTAAGGAGCCCCTTCGCCTCGTGCTTGAGTTGAGGCCTGGCCTGGGCGCTGG
GGCCGCCGCGTGCGAATCTGGTGGCACCTTCGCGCCTGTCTCGCTGCTTTCGATAAGTCTCTAGCCATTT
AAAATTTTTGATGACCTGCTGCGACGCTTTTTTTCTGGCAAGATAGTCTTGTAAATGCGGGCCAAGATCT
GCACACTGGTATTTCGGTTTTTGGGGCCGCGGGCGGCGACGGGGCCCGTGCGTCCCAGCGCACATGTTCG
GCGAGGCGGGGCCTGCGAGCGCGGCCACCGAGAATCGGACGGGGGTAGTCTCAAGCTGGCCGGCCTGCTC
TGGTGCCTGGCCTCGCGCCGCCGTGTATCGCCCCGCCCTGGGCGGCAAGGCTGGCCCGGTCGGCACCAGT
TGCGTGAGCGGAAAGATGGCCGCTTCCCGGCCCTGCTGCAGGGAGCTCAAAATGGAGGACGCGGCGCTCG
GGAGAGCGGGCGGGTGAGTCACCCACACAAAGGAAAAGGGCCTTTCCGTCCTCAGCCGTCGCTTCATGTG
ACTCCACGGAGTACCGGGCGCCGTCCAGGCACCTCGATTAGTTCTCGCGCTTTTGGAGTACGTCGTCTTT
AGGTTGGGGGGAGGGGTTTTATGCGATGGAGTTTCCCCACACTGAGTGGGTGGAGACTGAAGTTAGGCCA
GCTTGGCACTTGATGTAATTCTCCTTGGAATTTGCCCTTTTTGAGTTTGGATCTTGGTTCATTCTCAAGC
CTCAGACAGTGGTTCAAAGTTTTTTTCTTCCATTTCAGGTGTCGTGAGCTAGCCCACCATGACCGAGTAC
AAGCCCACGGTGCGCCTCGCCACCCGCGACGACGTCCCCCGGGCCGTACGCACCCTCGCCGCCGCGTTCG
CCGACTACCCCGCCACGCGCCACACCGTCGACCCGGACCGCCACATCGAGCGGGTCACCGAGCTGCAAGA
ACTCTTCCTCACGCGCGTCGGGCTCGACATCGGCAAGGTGTGGGTCGCGGACGACGGCGCCGCGGTGGCG
GTCTGGACCACGCCGGAGAGCGTCGAAGCGGGGGCGGTGTTCGCCGAGATCGGCCCGCGCATGGCCGAGT
TGAGCGGTTCCCGGCTGGCCGCGCAGCAACAGATGGAAGGCCTCCTGGCGCCGCACCGGCCCAAGGAGCC
CGCGTGGTTCCTGGCCACCGTCGGCGTCTCGCCCGACCACCAGGGCAAGGGTCTGGGCAGCGCCGTCGTG
CTCCCCGGAGTGGAGGCGGCCGAGCGCGCCGGGGTGCCCGCCTTCCTGGAGACCTCCGCGCCCCGCAACC
TCCCCTTCTACGAGCGGCTCGGCTTCACCGTCACCGCCGACGTCGAGGTGCCCGAAGGACCGCGCACCTG
GTGCATGACCCGCAAGCCCGGTGCCGGATCGGGAGAGGGCAGAGGAAGTCTGCTAACATGCGGTGACGTC
GAGGAGAATCCTGGCCCACCGGTCGCCACCATGGTGAGCAAGGGCGAGGAGCTGTTCACCGGGGTGGTGC
CCATCCTGGTCGAGCTGGACGGCGACGTAAACGGCCACAAGTTCAGCGTGTCCGGCGAGGGCGAGGGCGA
TGCCACCTACGGCAAGCTGACCCTGAAGTTCATCTGCACCACCGGCAAGCTGCCCGTGCCCTGGCCCACC
CTCGTGACCACCCTGACCTACGGCGTGCAGTGCTTCAGCCGCTACCCCGACCACATGAAGCAGCACGACT
TCTTCAAGTCCGCCATGCCCGAAGGCTACGTCCAGGAGCGCACCATCTTCTTCAAGGACGACGGCAACTA
CAAGACCCGCGCCGAGGTGAAGTTCGAGGGCGACACCCTGGTGAACCGCATCGAGCTGAAGGGCATCGAC
TTCAAGGAGGACGGCAACATCCTGGGGCACAAGCTGGAGTACAACTACAACAGCCACAACGTCTATATCA
TGGCCGACAAGCAGAAGAACGGCATCAAGGTGAACTTCAAGATCCGCCACAACATCGAGGACGGCAGCGT
GCAGCTCGCCGACCACTACCAGCAGAACACCCCCATCGGCGACGGCCCCGTGCTGCTGCCCGACAACCAC
TACCTGAGCACCCAGTCCGCCCTGAGCAAAGACCCCAACGAGAAGCGCGATCACATGGTCCTGCTGGAGT
TCGTGACCGCCGCCGGGATCACTCTCGGCATGGACGAGCTGTACAAGTAAGAATTCGTCGAGGGACCTAA
TAACTTCGTATAGCATACATTATACGAAGTTATACATGTTTAAGGGTTCCGGTTCCACTAGGTACAATTC
GATATCAAGCTTATCGATAATCAACCTCTGGATTACAAAATTTGTGAAAGATTGACTGGTATTCTTAACT
ATGTTGCTCCTTTTACGCTATGTGGATACGCTGCTTTAATGCCTTTGTATCATGCTATTGCTTCCCGTAT
GGCTTTCATTTTCTCCTCCTTGTATAAATCCTGGTTGCTGTCTCTTTATGAGGAGTTGTGGCCCGTTGTC
AGGCAACGTGGCGTGGTGTGCACTGTGTTTGCTGACGCAACCCCCACTGGTTGGGGCATTGCCACCACCT
GTCAGCTCCTTTCCGGGACTTTCGCTTTCCCCCTCCCTATTGCCACGGCGGAACTCATCGCCGCCTGCCT
TGCCCGCTGCTGGACAGGGGCTCGGCTGTTGGGCACTGACAATTCCGTGGTGTTGTCGGGGAAATCATCG
TCCTTTCCTTGGCTGCTCGCCTGTGTTGCCACCTGGATTCTGCGCGGGACGTCCTTCTGCTACGTCCCTT
CGGCCCTCAATCCAGCGGACCTTCCTTCCCGCGGCCTGCTGCCGGCTCTGCGGCCTCTTCCGCGTCTTCG
CCTTCGCCCTCAGACGAGTCGGATCTCCCTTTGGGCCGCCTCCCCGCATCGATACCGTCGACCTCGATCG
AGACCTAGAAAAACATGGAGCAATCACAAGTAGCAATACAGCAGCTACCAATGCTGATTGTGCCTGGCTA
GAAGCACAAGAGGAGGAGGAGGTGGGTTTTCCAGTCACACCTCAGGTACCTTTAAGACCAATGACTTACA
AGGCAGCTGTAGATCTTAGCCACTTTTTAAAAGAAAAGGGGGGACTGGAAGGGCTAATTCACTCCCAACG
AAGACAAGATATCCTTGATCTGTGGATCTACCACACACAAGGCTACTTCCCTGATTGGCAGAACTACACA
CCAGGGCCAGGGATCAGATATCCACTGACCTTTGGATGGTGCTACAAGCTAGTACCAGTTGAGCAAGAGA
AGGTAGAAGAAGCCAATGAAGGAGAGAACACCCGCTTGTTACACCCTGTGAGCCTGCATGGGATGGATGA
CCCGGAGAGAGAAGTATTAGAGTGGAGGTTTGACAGCCGCCTAGCATTTCATCACATGGCCCGAGAGCTG
CATCCGGACTGTACTGGGTCTCTCTGGTTAGACCAGATCTGAGCCTGGGAGCTCTCTGGCTAACTAGGGA
ACCCACTGCTTAAGCCTCAATAAAGCTTGCCTTGAGTGCTTCAAGTAGTGTGTGCCCGTCTGTTGTGTGA
CTCTGGTAACTAGAGATCCCTCAGACCCTTTTAGTCAGTGTGGAAAATCTCTAGCAGCATGTGAGCAAAA
GGCCAGCAAAAGGCCAGGAACCGTAAAAAGGCCGCGTTGCTGGCGTTTTTCCATAGGCTCCGCCCCCCTG
ACGAGCATCACAAAAATCGACGCTCAAGTCAGAGGTGGCGAAACCCGACAGGACTATAAAGATACCAGGC
GTTTCCCCCTGGAAGCTCCCTCGTGCGCTCTCCTGTTCCGACCCTGCCGCTTACCGGATACCTGTCCGCC
TTTCTCCCTTCGGGAAGCGTGGCGCTTTCTCATAGCTCACGCTGTAGGTATCTCAGTTCGGTGTAGGTCG
TTCGCTCCAAGCTGGGCTGTGTGCACGAACCCCCCGTTCAGCCCGACCGCTGCGCCTTATCCGGTAACTA
TCGTCTTGAGTCCAACCCGGTAAGACACGACTTATCGCCACTGGCAGCAGCCACTGGTAACAGGATTAGC
AGAGCGAGGTATGTAGGCGGTGCTACAGAGTTCTTGAAGTGGTGGCCTAACTACGGCTACACTAGAAGAA
CAGTATTTGGTATCTGCGCTCTGCTGAAGCCAGTTACCTTCGGAAAAAGAGTTGGTAGCTCTTGATCCGG
CAAACAAACCACCGCTGGTAGCGGTGGTTTTTTT
Features (pLannotate 1.2.2; 24 found; start..end, strand, type, name):
    213..1073    -  CDS            AmpR: β-lactamase; bla; confers resistance to ampicillin, carbenicillin, and related antibiotics
   1074..1178    -  promoter       AmpR promoter: bla
   1237..1289    -  misc_feature   bom (fragment): basis of mobility region from pBR322
   1444..1823    +  enhancer       CMV enhancer: human cytomegalovirus immediate early enhancer
   1824..2023    +  promoter       CMV promoter: human cytomegalovirus (CMV) immediate early promoter
   2041..2221    +  LTR            5' LTR (truncated): truncated 5' long terminal repeat (LTR) from HIV-1
   2268..2393    +  misc_feature   HIV-1 Ψ: packaging signal of human immunodeficiency virus type 1
   2377..2715    +  CDS            HIV-1 gag (fragment): gag protein from human immunodeficiency virus 1; gag
   2890..3123    +  misc_feature   RRE: The Rev response element (RRE) of HIV-1 allows for Rev-dependent mRNA export from the nucleus to the cytoplasm.
   3500..3600    +  CDS            Rev (fragment): human immunodeficiency virus 1 (HIV-1) Rev protein; rev; enhances nuclear export of unspliced and incompletely spliced viral mRNAs
   3650..3767    +  misc_feature   cPPT/CTS: central polypurine tract and central termination sequence of HIV-1
   4020..4053    +  protein_bind   loxP: Cre-mediated recombination occurs in the 8-bp core sequence (GCATACAT). Cre recombinase
   4178..4222    +  misc_RNA       tracrRNA (fragment): trans-activating CRISPR RNA for the Streptococcus pyogenes CRISPR/Cas9 system
   4252..4271    +  misc_RNA       gRNA scaffold (fragment): guide RNA scaffold for the Streptococcus pyogenes CRISPR/Cas9 system
   4336..5507    +  promoter       EF-1α promoter: strong constitutive promoter for human elongation factor EF-1α
   5519..6115    +  CDS            PuroR: puromycin N-acetyltransferase; pac from Streptomyces alboniger; confers resistance to puromycin
   6191..6910    +  CDS            EGFP: the original enhanced GFP (Yang et al., 1996) mammalian codon-optimized
   6930..6963    +  protein_bind   loxP: Cre-mediated recombination occurs in the 8-bp core sequence (GCATACAT). Cre recombinase
   6996..7019    +  misc_feature   MCS (fragment): pBluescript multiple cloning site
   7019..7607    +  misc_feature   WPRE: woodchuck hepatitis virus posttranscriptional regulatory element
   7608..7627    +  misc_feature   MCS (fragment): pBluescript multiple cloning site
   7629..8129    +  CDS            nef (fragment): NEF_HV1LA - Experimental evidence at protein level: Swiss-Prot protein existence level 1. Extracellular Nef protein targets CD4(+) T-lymphocytes for apoptosis by interacting with CXCR4 surface receptors. From Human immunodeficiency virus type 1 group M subtype B (isolate Lai) (HIV-1).
   8136..8316    +  LTR            5' LTR (truncated): truncated 5' long terminal repeat (LTR) from HIV-1
   8378..42      -  rep_origin     ori (across the origin): high-copy-number ColE1/pMB1/pBR322/pUC origin of replication
