[The description below was written by a language model from this plasmid's Addgene catalogue record and pLannotate feature annotations shown in this document.]
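Description:
pRCA860 is a lentiviral CRISPR activation (CRISPRa) guide vector of about 8.9 kb, built on the pRCA360 backbone (a Puro-T2A-GFP derivative of pBA904), that expresses a single sgRNA targeting human EGR3. It is propagated in E. coli through a high-copy ColE1/pUC-type origin and an ampicillin resistance gene. The viral portion follows a standard HIV-1-based transfer vector layout: a CMV enhancer/promoter drives genomic RNA production from a truncated 5' LTR, followed by the Ψ packaging signal with a gag fragment, the Rev response element for Rev-dependent nuclear export, and the cPPT/CTS. A WPRE, which enhances transcript expression, and a second truncated LTR lie at the 3' end.

The payload has two parts. The first is the sgRNA cassette, annotated only as tracrRNA and S. pyogenes gRNA scaffold fragments. This fragmentation fits the modified constant region described in the record, which carries capture sequence 1 (cs1) in a loop so that the guide can be read directly by 10x Direct Capture in single-cell RNA-seq. The promoter driving the sgRNA is not annotated or stated in the record. The second part is an EF-1α promoter driving puromycin N-acetyltransferase linked via T2A to EGFP, so transduced cells can be selected with puromycin and tracked by fluorescence. Two same-orientation loxP sites flank the region spanning the guide and marker cassettes, which would in principle permit Cre-mediated excision, though the record does not describe such a use. The vector encodes no Cas9 or activator, so the CRISPRa machinery must be supplied separately. The associated publication used such guides for transcription factor perturbation studies of fibroblast transcriptional states.
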