Addgene plasmid #238188: pRCA860 - pBA904 Puro-T2A-GFP EGR3 g1 CRISPRa guide guide (pRCA360 backbone)
Purpose: Lentiviral CRISPR guide vector expressing a EGR3 sgRNA with cs1 incorporated in the loop of the sgRNA constant region for 10X Direct Capture
Depositing lab: Thomas Norman. Depositing organization: Memorial Sloan-Kettering Cancer Center. Publication: Comprehensive transcription factor perturbations recapitulate fibroblast transcriptional states. Southard KM, Ardy RC, Tang A, O'Sullivan DD, Metzner E, Guruvayurappan K, Norman TM. Nat Genet. 2025 Aug 6. doi: 10.1038/s41588-025-02284-1. PubMed 40770575.
Backbone
  Vector backbone: pRCA360 - pBA904 Puro-T2A-GFP
  Vector type: Lentiviral, CRISPR
  Selectable markers: Puromycin
Growth in bacteria
  Bacterial resistance: Ampicillin, 100 μg/mL
  Growth temperature: 30°C
  Growth strain: NEB Stable
  Copy number: Unknown
Gene/Insert
  Gene/Insert name: EGR3 sgRNA CRISPRa
  gRNA/shRNA sequence: GAAGGGGCGCGACGTCACAA
  Species: H. sapiens (human), Synthetic
  Entrez Gene: EGR3 (a.k.a. EGR-3, PILOT)
  Tag / fusion protein: GFP (C terminal on backbone)
  Cloning method: Restriction Enzyme; 5′ cloning site Unknown (unknown if destroyed)
Terms and licenses: Academic/Nonprofit Terms; Industry Terms: Not Available to Industry
Depositor comments: Please visit https://doi.org/10.1101/2024.07.31.606073 for bioRxiv preprint.
How to cite: pRCA860 - pBA904 Puro-T2A-GFP EGR3 g1 CRISPRa guide guide (pRCA360 backbone) was a gift from Thomas Norman (Addgene plasmid # 238188 ; http://n2t.net/addgene:238188 ; RRID:Addgene_238188)
